>Addgene plasmid #113926 | pCDNA3.1-S-Luc_cyto | depositor full sequence | sequence record 216040 | pCDNA3.1-S-Luc_cyto sequence 6555 bps
GACGGATCGGGAGATCTCCCGATCCCCTATGGTCGACTCTCAGTACAATCTGCTCTGATGCCGCATAGTT
AAGCCAGTATCTGCTCCCTGCTTGTGTGTTGGAGGTCGCTGAGTAGTGCGCGAGCAAAATTTAAGCTACA
ACAAGGCAAGGCTTGACCGACAATTGCATGAAGAATCTGCTTAGGGTTAGGCGTTTTGCGCTGCTTCGCG
ATGTACGGGCCAGATATACGCGTTGACATTGATTATTGACTAGTTATTAATAGTAATCAATTACGGGGTC
ATTAGTTCATAGCCCATATATGGAGTTCCGCGTTACATAACTTACGGTAAATGGCCCGCCTGGCTGACCG
CCCAACGACCCCCGCCCATTGACGTCAATAATGACGTATGTTCCCATAGTAACGCCAATAGGGACTTTCC
ATTGACGTCAATGGGTGGACTATTTACGGTAAACTGCCCACTTGGCAGTACATCAAGTGTATCATATGCC
AAGTACGCCCCCTATTGACGTCAATGACGGTAAATGGCCCGCCTGGCATTATGCCCAGTACATGACCTTA
TGGGACTTTCCTACTTGGCAGTACATCTACGTATTAGTCATCGCTATTACCATGGTGATGCGGTTTTGGC
AGTACATCAATGGGCGTGGATAGCGGTTTGACTCACGGGGATTTCCAAGTCTCCACCCCATTGACGTCAA
TGGGAGTTTGTTTTGGCACCAAAATCAACGGGACTTTCCAAAATGTCGTAACAACTCCGCCCCATTGACG
CAAATGGGCGGTAGGCGTGTACGGTGGGAGGTCTATATAAGCAGAGCTCTCTGGCTAACTAGAGAACCCA
CTGCTTACTGGCTTATCGAAATTAATACGACTCACTATAGGGAGACCCAAGCTGGCTAGTTAAGCTTACC
ATGGGTAAGCCTATCCCTAACCCTCTCCTCGGTCTCGATTCTACGGAAAACCTGTATTTTCAGGGCCCGG
ATCCGTCGACGAATTCTGCAGATATCACAAGTTTGTACAAAAAAGCAGGCTTCACCACCATGATGGATAA
AGACTGCGAAATGAAACGCACTACCCTGGACAGCCCGCTGGGTAAACTGGAACTGAGCGGTTGCGAGCAG
GGCCTGCACGAAATCATTATGGTCTTCACACTCGAAGATTTCGTTGGGGACTGGCGACAGACAGCCGGCT
ACAACCTGGACCAAGTCCTTGAACAGGGAGGTGTGTCCAGTTTGTTTCAGAATCTCGGGGTGTCCGTAAC
TCCGATCCAAAGGATTGTCCTGAGCGGTGAAAATGGGCTGAAGATCGACATCCATGTCATCATCCCGTAT
GAAGGTCTGAGCGGCGACCAAATGGGCCAGATCGAAAAAATTTTTAAGGTGGTGTACCCTGTGGATGATC
ATCACTTTAAGGTGATCCTGCACTATGGCACACTGGTAATCGACGGGGTTACGCCGAACATGATCGACTA
TTTCGGACGGCCGTATGAAGGCATCGCCGTGTTCGACGGCAAAAAGATCACTGTAACAGGGACCCTGTGG
AACGGCAACAAAATTATCGACGAGCGCCTGATCAACCCCGACGGCTCCCTGCTGTTCCGAGTAACCATCA
ACGGAGTGACCGGCTGGCGGCTGTGCGAACGCATTCTGGCGTTCCTGGGCAAAGGTACGAGCGCTGCGGA
TGCGGTCGAAGTACCGGCTCCGGCTGCGGTTCTGGGTGGCCCGGAGCCGCTGATGCAGGCTACCGCATGG
CTGAACGCATATTTTCACCAGCCAGAGGCGATTGAAGAGTTCCCTGTACCGGCCCTGCATCACCCGGTAT
TTCAGCAGGAATCCTTTACCCGTCAGGTACTGTGGAAACTGCTGAAAGTAGTGAAATTCGGCGAGGTGAT
CTCCTATTCCCATCTGGCGGCGCTGGCTGGCAACCCAGCGGCAACTGCGGCGGTGAAAACCGCTCTGTCT
GGTAATCCGGTGCCAATTCTGATCCCGTGCCACCGTGTGGTTCAGGGCGACCTGGACGTAGGTGGCTACG
AAGGCGGCCTGGCTGTGAAAGAATGGCTGCTGGCGCACGAAGGTCACCGTCTGGGTAAACCAGGCCTGGG
CTAGGACCCAGCTTTCTTGTACAAAGTGGTGATAAACCCGCTGATCAGCCTCGACTGTGCCTTCTAGTTG
CCAGCCATCTGTTGTTTGCCCCTCCCCCGTGCCTTCCTTGACCCTGGAAGGTGCCACTCCCACTGTCCTT
TCCTAATAAAATGAGGAAATTGCATCGCATTGTCTGAGTAGGTGTCATTCTATTCTGGGGGGTGGGGTGG
GGCAGGACAGCAAGGGGGAGGATTGGGAAGACAATAGCAGGCATGCTGGGGATGCGGTGGGCTCTATGGC
TTCTGAGGCGGAAAGAACCAGCTGGGGCTCTAGGGGGTATCCCC
[124 nt withheld, positions 2425-2548]
C
[91 nt withheld, positions 2550-2640]
A
[49 nt withheld, positions 2642-2690]
CCTTTGACGTTGGAGTCCACGTTCTTT
[37 nt withheld, positions 2718-2754]
ACCCTATCTCGGTCTATTCTTTTGATTTATAAGGGATTTTGCCGATTTCGGCCTATTGGTTAAAAAATGA
GCTGATTTAACAAAAATTTAACGCGAATTAATTCTGTGGAATGTGTGTCAGTTAGGGTGTGGAAAGTCCC
CAGGCTCCCCAGCAGGCAGAAGTATGCAAAGCATGCATCTCAATTAGTCAGCAACCAGGTGTGGAAAGTC
CCCAGGCTCCCCAGCAGGCAGAAGTATGCAAAGCATGCATCTCAATTAGTCAGCAACCATAGTCCCGCCC
CTAACTCCGCCCATCCCGCCCCTAACTCCGCCCAGTTCCGCCCATTCTCCGCCCCATGGCTGACTAATTT
TTTTTATTTATGCAGAGGCCGAGGCCGCCTCTGCCTCTGAGCTATTCCAGAAGTAGTGAGGAGGCTTTTT
TGGAGGCCTAGGCTTTTGCAAAAAGCTCCCGGGAGCTTGTATATCCATTTTCGGATCTGATCAAGAGACA
GGATGAGGATCGTTTCGCATGATTGAACAAGATGGATTGCACGCAGGTTCTCCGGCCGCTTGGGTGGAGA
GGCTATTCGGCTATGACTGGGCACAACAGACAATCGGCTGCTCTGATGCCGCCGTGTTCCGGCTGTCAGC
GCAGGGGCGCCCGGTTCTTTTTGTCAAGACCGACCTGTCCGGTGCCCTGAATGAACTGCAGGACGAGGCA
GCGCGGCTATCGTGGCTGGCCACGACGGGCGTTCCTTGCGCAGCTGTGCTCGACGTTGTCACTGAAGCGG
GAAGGGACTGGCTGCTATTGGGCGAAGTGCCGGGGCAGGATCTCCTGTCATCTCACCTTGCTCCTGCCGA
GAAAGTATCCATCATGGCTGATGCAATGCGGCGGCTGCATACGCTTGATCCGGCTACCTGCCCATTCGAC
CACCAAGCGAAACATCGCATCGAGCGAGCACGTACTCGGATGGAAGCCGGTCTTGTCGATCAGGATGATC
TGGACGAAGAGCATCAGGGGCTCGCGCCAGCCGAACTGTTCGCCAGGCTCAAGGCGCGCATGCCCGACGG
CGAGGATCTCGTCGTGACCCATGGCGATGCCTGCTTGCCGAATATCATGGTGGAAAATGGCCGCTTTTCT
GGATTCATCGACTGTGGCCGGCTGGGTGTGGCGGACCGCTATCAGGACATAGCGTTGGCTACCCGTGATA
TTGCTGAAGAGCTTGGCGGCGAATGGGCTGACCGCTTCCTCGTGCTTTACGGTATCGCCGCTCCCGATTC
GCAGCGCATCGCCTTCTATCGCCTTCTTGACGAGTTCTTCTGAGCGGGACTCTGGGGTTCGAAATGACCG
ACCAAGCGACGCCCAACCTGCCATCACGAGATTTCGATTCCACCGCCGCCTTCTATGAAAGGTTGGGCTT
CGGAATCGTTTTCCGGGACGCCGGCTGGATGATCCTCCAGCGCGGGGATCTCATGCTGGAGTTCTTCGCC
CACCCCAACTTGTTTATTGCAGCTTATAATGGTTACAAATAAAGCAATAGCATCACAAATTTCACAAATA
AAGCATTTTTTTCACTGCATTCTAGTTGTGGTTTGTCCAAACTCATCAATGTATCTTATCATGTCTGTAT
ACCGTCGACCTCTAGCTAGAGCTTGGCGTAATCATGGTCATAGCTGTTTCCTGTGTGAAATTGTTATCCG
CTCACAATTCCACACAACATACGAGCCGGAAGCATAAAGTGTAAAGCCTGGGGTGCCTAATGAGTGAGCT
AACTCACATTAATTGCGTTGCGCTCACTGCCCGCTTTCCAGTCGGGAAACCTGTCGTGCCAGCTGCATTA
ATGAATCGGCCAACGCGCGGGGAGAGGCGGTTTGCGTATTGGGCGCTCTTCCGCTTCCTCGCTCACTGAC
TCGCTGCGCTCGGTCGTTCGGCTGCGGCGAGCGGTATCAGCTCACTCAAAGGCGGTAATACGGTTATCCA
CAGAATCAGGGGATAACGCAGGAAAGAACATGTGAGCAAAAGGCCAGCAAAAGGCCAGGAACCGTAAAAA
GGCCGCGTTGCTGGCGTTTTTCCATAGGCTCCGCCCCCCTGACGAGCATCACAAAAATCGACGCTCAAGT
CAGAGGTGGCGAAACCCGACAGGACTATAAAGATACCAGGCGTTTCCCCCTGGAAGCTCCCTCGTGCGCT
CTCCTGTTCCGACCCTGCCGCTTACCGGATACCTGTCCGCCTTTCTCCCTTCGGGAAGCGTGGCGCTTTC
TCATAGCTCACGCTGTAGGTATCTCAGTTCGGTGTAGGTCGTTCGCTCCAAGCTGGGCTGTGTGCACGAA
CCCCCCGTTCAGCCCGACCGCTGCGCCTTATCCGGTAACTATCGTCTTGAGTCCAACCCGGTAAGACACG
ACTTATCGCCACTGGCAGCAGCCACTGGTAACAGGATTAGCAGAGCGAGGTATGTAGGCGGTGCTACAGA
GTTCTTGAAGTGGTGGCCTAACTACGGCTACACTAGAAGAACAGTATTTGGTATCTGCGCTCTGCTGAAG
CCAGTTACCTTCGGAAAAAGAGTTGGTAGCTCTTGATCCGGCAAACAAACCACCGCTGGTAGCGGTTTTT
TTGTTTGCAAGCAGCAGATTACGCGCAGAAAAAAAGGATCTCAAGAAGATCCTTTGATCTTTTCTACGGG
GTCTGACGCTCAGTGGAACGAAAACTCACGTTAAGGGATTTTGGTCATGAGATTATCAAAAAGGATCTTC
ACCTAGATCCTTTTAAATTAAAAATGAAGTTTTAAATCAATCTAAAGTATATATGAGTAAACTTGGTCTG
ACAGTTACCAATGCTTAATCAGTGAGGCACCTATCTCAGCGATCTGTCTATTTCGTTCATCCATAGTTGC
CTGACTCCCCGTCGTGTAGATAACTACGATACGGGAGGGCTTACCATCTGGCCCCAGTGCTGCAATGATA
CCGCGAGACCCACGCTCACCGGCTCCAGATTTATCAGCAATAAACCAGCCAGCCGGAAGGGCCGAGCGCA
GAAGTGGTCCTGCAACTTTATCCGCCTCCATCCAGTCTATTAATTGTTGCCGGGAAGCTAGAGTAAGTAG
TTCGCCAGTTAATAGTTTGCGCAACGTTGTTGCCATTGCTACAGGCATCGTGGTGTCACGCTCGTCGTTT
GGTATGGCTTCATTCAGCTCCGGTTCCCAACGATCAAGGCGAGTTACATGATCCCCCATGTTGTGCAAAA
AAGCGGTTAGCTCCTTCGGTCCTCCGATCGTTGTCAGAAGTAAGTTGGCCGCAGTGTTATCACTCATGGT
TATGGCAGCACTGCATAATTCTCTTACTGTCATGCCATCCGTAAGATGCTTTTCTGTGACTGGTGAGTAC
TCAACCAAGTCATTCTGAGAATAGTGTATGCGGCGACCGAGTTGCTCTTGCCCGGCGTCAATACGGGATA
ATACCGCGCCACATAGCAGAACTTTAAAAGTGCTCATCATTGGAAAACGTTCTTCGGGGCGAAAACTCTC
AAGGATCTTACCGCTGTTGAGATCCAGTTCGATGTAACCCACTCGTGCACCCAACTGATCTTCAGCATCT
TTTACTTTCACCAGCGTTTCTGGGTGAGCAAAAACAGGAAGGCAAAATGCCGCAAAAAAGGGAATAAGGG
CGACACGGAAATGTTGAATACTCATACTCTTCCTTTTTCAATATTATTGAAGCATTTATCAGGGTTATTG
TCTCATGAGCGGATACATATTTGAATGTATTTAGAAAAATAAACAAATAGGGGTTCCGCGCACATTTCCC
CGAAAAGTGCCACCTGACGTC
Features (pLannotate 1.2.2; 26 found; start..end, strand, type, name):
     36..80      -  misc_feature   bom (fragment): basis of mobility region from pBR322
    235..614     +  enhancer       CMV enhancer: human cytomegalovirus immediate early enhancer
    615..818     +  promoter       CMV promoter: human cytomegalovirus (CMV) immediate early promoter
    814..847     +  LTR            5' LTR (truncated) (fragment): truncated 5' long terminal repeat (LTR) from HIV-1
    863..881     +  promoter       T7 promoter: promoter for bacteriophage T7 RNA polymerase
    914..955     +  CDS            V5 tag: epitope tag from simian virus 5
    956..976     +  CDS            TEV site: tobacco etch virus (TEV) protease recognition and cleavage site
   1007..1031    +  protein_bind   attB1: mutant version of attB; recombination site for the Gateway® BP reaction BP Clonase™
   1043..1135    +  CDS            MGMT (fragment): MGMT_CANLF - Experimental evidence at transcript level: Swiss-Prot protein existence level 2. Involved in the cellular defense against the biological effects of O6-methylguanine (O6-MeG) and O4-methylthymine (O4-MeT) in DNA. Repairs the methylated nucleobase in DNA by stoichiometrically transferring the methyl group to a cysteine residue in the enzyme. This is a suicide reaction: the enzyme is irreversibly inactivated. From Canis lupus familiaris (Dog) (Canis familiaris).
   1139..1652    +  CDS            Nluc (fragment): NanoLuc® luciferase human codon-optimized
   1634..2101    +  CDS            Mgmt (fragment): MGMT_RAT - Experimental evidence at protein level: Swiss-Prot protein existence level 1. Involved in the cellular defense against the biological effects of O6-methylguanine (O6-MeG) and O4-methylthymine (O4-MeT) in DNA. Repairs the methylated nucleobase in DNA by stoichiometrically transferring the methyl group to a cysteine residue in the enzyme. This is a suicide reaction: the enzyme is irreversibly inactivated. From Rattus norvegicus (Rat).
   2106..2130    -  protein_bind   attB2: mutant version of attB; recombination site for the Gateway® BP reaction BP Clonase™
   2155..2379    +  polyA_signal   bGH poly(A) signal: bovine growth hormone polyadenylation signal
   2383..2404    +  promoter       SV40 promoter (fragment): SV40 enhancer and early promoter
   2425..2853    +  rep_origin     f1 ori (sequence partly withheld): f1 bacteriophage origin of replication; arrow indicates direction of (+) strand synthesis
   2867..3196    +  promoter       SV40 promoter: SV40 enhancer and early promoter
   3263..4054    +  CDS            neo: KKA2_KLEPN - Also known as kan, nptII. Experimental evidence at protein level: Swiss-Prot protein existence level 1. Resistance to kanamycin, neomycin, paromomycin, ribostamycin, butirosin and gentamicin B. From Klebsiella pneumoniae.
   4078..4236    +  CDS            ble (fragment): BLE_KLEPN - Experimental evidence at protein level: Swiss-Prot protein existence level 1. Binding protein with a strong affinity to the bleomycin family of antibiotics. Binds to CL990; an antimitotic-antibiotic compound. From Klebsiella pneumoniae.
   4231..4352    +  polyA_signal   SV40 poly(A) signal: SV40 polyadenylation signal
   4425..4441    -  protein_bind   lac operator: The lac repressor binds to the lac operator to inhibit transcription in E. coli. This inhibition can be relieved by adding lactose or isopropyl-β-D-thiogalactopyranoside (IPTG). lac repressor encoded by lacI
   4449..4479    -  promoter       lac promoter: promoter for the E. coli lac operon
   4494..4515    -  protein_bind   CAP binding site: CAP binding activates transcription in the presence of cAMP. E. coli catabolite activator protein
   4528..4620    -  CDS            lacI (fragment): lac repressor; lacI; The lac repressor binds to the lac operator to inhibit transcription in E. coli. This inhibition can be relieved by adding lactose or isopropyl-β-D-thiogalactopyranoside (IPTG).
   4803..5388    -  rep_origin     ori: high-copy-number ColE1/pMB1/pBR322/pUC origin of replication
   5559..6419    -  CDS            AmpR: β-lactamase; bla; confers resistance to ampicillin, carbenicillin, and related antibiotics
   6420..6524    -  promoter       AmpR promoter: bla
