>Addgene plasmid #113926 | pCDNA3.1-S-Luc_cyto | addgene full sequence | sequence record 222528 | Addgene NGS Result
GACGGATCGGGAGATCTCCCGATCCCCTATGGTGCACTCTCAGTACAATCTGCTCTGATGCCGCATAGTT
AAGCCAGTATCTGCTCCCTGCTTGTGTGTTGGAGGTCGCTGAGTAGTGCGCGAGCAAAATTTAAGCTACA
ACAAGGCAAGGCTTGACCGACAATTGCATGAAGAATCTGCTTAGGGTTAGGCGTTTTGCGCTGCTTCGCG
ATGTACGGGCCAGATATACGCGTTGACATTGATTATTGACTAGTTATTAATAGTAATCAATTACGGGGTC
ATTAGTTCATAGCCCATATATGGAGTTCCGCGTTACATAACTTACGGTAAATGGCCCGCCTGGCTGACCG
CCCAACGACCCCCGCCCATTGACGTCAATAATGACGTATGTTCCCATAGTAACGCCAATAGGGACTTTCC
ATTGACGTCAATGGGTGGAGTATTTACGGTAAACTGCCCACTTGGCAGTACATCAAGTGTATCATATGCC
AAGTACGCCCCCTATTGACGTCAATGACGGTAAATGGCCCGCCTGGCATTATGCCCAGTACATGACCTTA
TGGGACTTTCCTACTTGGCAGTACATCTACGTATTAGTCATCGCTATTACCATGGTGATGCGGTTTTGGC
AGTACATCAATGGGCGTGGATAGCGGTTTGACTCACGGGGATTTCCAAGTCTCCACCCCATTGACGTCAA
TGGGAGTTTGTTTTGGCACCAAAATCAACGGGACTTTCCAAAATGTCGTAACAACTCCGCCCCATTGACG
CAAATGGGCGGTAGGCGTGTACGGTGGGAGGTCTATATAAGCAGAGCTCTCTGGCTAACTAGAGAACCCA
CTGCTTACTGGCTTATCGAAATTAATACGACTCACTATAGGGAGACCCAAGCTGGCTAGTTAAGCTTACC
ATGGGTAAGCCTATCCCTAACCCTCTCCTCGGTCTCGATTCTACGGAAAACCTGTATTTTCAGGGCCCGG
ATCCGTCGACGAATTCTGCAGATATCACAAGTTTGTACAAAAAAGCAGGCTTCACCACCATGATGGATAA
AGACTGCGAAATGAAACGCACTACCCTGGACAGCCCGCTGGGTAAACTGGAACTGAGCGGTTGCGAGCAG
GGCCTGCACGAAATCATTATGGTCTTCACACTCGAAGATTTCGTTGGGGACTGGCGACAGACAGCCGGCT
ACAACCTGGACCAAGTCCTTGAACAGGGAGGTGTGTCCAGTTTGTTTCAGAATCTCGGGGTGTCCGTAAC
TCCGATCCAAAGGATTGTCCTGAGCGGTGAAAATGGGCTGAAGATCGACATCCATGTCATCATCCCGTAT
GAAGGTCTGAGCGGCGACCAAATGGGCCAGATCGAAAAAATTTTTAAGGTGGTGTACCCTGTGGATGATC
ATCACTTTAAGGTGATCCTGCACTATGGCACACTGGTAATCGACGGGGTTACGCCGAACATGATCGACTA
TTTCGGACGGCCGTATGAAGGCATCGCCGTGTTCGACGGCAAAAAGATCACTGTAACAGGGACCCTGTGG
AACGGCAACAAAATTATCGACGAGCGCCTGATCAACCCCGACGGCTCCCTGCTGTTCCGAGTAACCATCA
ACGGAGTGACCGGCTGGCGGCTGTGCGAACGCATTCTGGCGTTCCTGGGCAAAGGTACGAGCGCTGCGGA
TGCGGTCGAAGTACCGGCTCCGGCTGCGGTTCTGGGTGGCCCGGAGCCGCTGATGCAGGCTACCGCATGG
CTGAACGCATATTTTCACCAGCCAGAGGCGATTGAAGAGTTCCCTGTACCGGCCCTGCATCACCCGGTAT
TTCAGCAGGAATCCTTTACCCGTCAGGTACTGTGGAAACTGCTGAAAGTAGTGAAATTCGGCGAGGTGAT
CTCCTATTCCCATCTGGCGGCGCTGGCTGGCAACCCAGCGGCAACTGCGGCGGTGAAAACCGCTCTGTCT
GGTAATCCGGTGCCAATTCTGATCCCGTGCCACCGTGTGGTTCAGGGCGACCTGGACGTAGGTGGCTACG
AAGGCGGCCTGGCTGTGAAAGAATGGCTGCTGGCGCACGAAGGTCACCGTCTGGGTAAACCAGGCCTGGG
CTAGGACCCAGCTTTCTTGTACAAAGTGGTGATAAACCCGCTGATCAGCCTCGACTGTGCCTTCTAGTTG
CCAGCCATCTGTTGTTTGCCCCTCCCCCGTGCCTTCCTTGACCCTGGAAGGTGCCACTCCCACTGTCCTT
TCCTAATAAAATGAGGAAATTGCATCGCATTGTCTGAGTAGGTGTCATTCTATTCTGGGGGGTGGGGTGG
GGCAGGACAGCAAGGGGGAGGATTGGGAAGACAATAGCAGGCATGCTGGGGATGCGGTGGGCTCTATGGC
TTCTGAGGCGGAAAGAACCAGCTGGGGCTCTAGGGGGTATCCCC
[124 nt withheld, positions 2425-2548]
C
[91 nt withheld, positions 2550-2640]
A
[49 nt withheld, positions 2642-2690]
CCTTTGACGTTGGAGTCCACGTTCTTT
[37 nt withheld, positions 2718-2754]
ACCCTATCTCGGTCTATTCTTTTGATTTATAAGGGATTTTGCCGATTTCGGCCTATTGGTTAAAAAATGA
GCTGATTTAACAAAAATTTAACGCGAATTAATTCTGTGGAATGTGTGTCAGTTAGGGTGTGGAAAGTCCC
CAGGCTCCCCAGCAGGCAGAAGTATGCAAAGCATGCATCTCAATTAGTCAGCAACCAGGTGTGGAAAGTC
CCCAGGCTCCCCAGCAGGCAGAAGTATGCAAAGCATGCATCTCAATTAGTCAGCAACCATAGTCCCGCCC
CTAACTCCGCCCATCCCGCCCCTAACTCCGCCCAGTTCCGCCCATTCTCCGCCCCATGGCTGACTAATTT
TTTTTATTTATGCAGAGGCCGAGGCCGCCTCTGCCTCTGAGCTATTCCAGAAGTAGTGAGGAGGCTTTTT
TGGAGGCCTAGGCTTTTGCAAAAAGCTCCCGGGAGCTTGTATATCCATTTTCGGATCTGATCAAGAGACA
GGATGAGGATCGTTTCGCATGATTGAACAAGATGGATTGCACGCAGGTTCTCCGGCCGCTTGGGTGGAGA
GGCTATTCGGCTATGACTGGGCACAACAGACAATCGGCTGCTCTGATGCCGCCGTGTTCCGGCTGTCAGC
GCAGGGGCGCCCGGTTCTTTTTGTCAAGACCGACCTGTCCGGTGCCCTGAATGAACTGCAGGACGAGGCA
GCGCGGCTATCGTGGCTGGCCACGACGGGCGTTCCTTGCGCAGCTGTGCTCGACGTTGTCACTGAAGCGG
GAAGGGACTGGCTGCTATTGGGCGAAGTGCCGGGGCAGGATCTCCTGTCATCTCACCTTGCTCCTGCCGA
GAAAGTATCCATCATGGCTGATGCAATGCGGCGGCTGCATACGCTTGATCCGGCTACCTGCCCATTCGAC
CACCAAGCGAAACATCGCATCGAGCGAGCACGTACTCGGATGGAAGCCGGTCTTGTCGATCAGGATGATC
TGGACGAAGAGCATCAGGGGCTCGCGCCAGCCGAACTGTTCGCCAGGCTCAAGGCGCGCATGCCCGACGG
CGAGGATCTCGTCGTGACCCATGGCGATGCCTGCTTGCCGAATATCATGGTGGAAAATGGCCGCTTTTCT
GGATTCATCGACTGTGGCCGGCTGGGTGTGGCGGACCGCTATCAGGACATAGCGTTGGCTACCCGTGATA
TTGCTGAAGAGCTTGGCGGCGAATGGGCTGACCGCTTCCTCGTGCTTTACGGTATCGCCGCTCCCGATTC
GCAGCGCATCGCCTTCTATCGCCTTCTTGACGAGTTCTTCTGAGCGGGACTCTGGGGTTCGAAATGACCG
ACCAAGCGACGCCCAACCTGCCATCACGAGATTTCGATTCCACCGCCGCCTTCTATGAAAGGTTGGGCTT
CGGAATCGTTTTCCGGGACGCCGGCTGGATGATCCTCCAGCGCGGGGATCTCATGCTGGAGTTCTTCGCC
CACCCCAACTTGTTTATTGCAGCTTATAATGGTTACAAATAAAGCAATAGCATCACAAATTTCACAAATA
AAGCATTTTTTTCACTGCATTCTAGTTGTGGTTTGTCCAAACTCATCAATGTATCTTATCATGTCTGTAT
ACCGTCGACCTCTAGCTAGAGCTTGGCGTAATCATGGTCATAGCTGTTTCCTGTGTGAAATTGTTATCCG
CTCACAATTCCACACAACATACGAGCCGGAAGCATAAAGTGTAAAGCCTGGGGTGCCTAATGAGTGAGCT
AACTCACATTAATTGCGTTGCGCTCACTGCCCGCTTTCCAGTCGGGAAACCTGTCGTGCCAGCTGCATTA
ATGAATCGGCCAACGCGCGGGGAGAGGCGGTTTGCGTATTGGGCGCTCTTCCGCTTCCTCGCTCACTGAC
TCGCTGCGCTCGGTCGTTCGGCTGCGGCGAGCGGTATCAGCTCACTCAAAGGCGGTAATACGGTTATCCA
CAGAATCAGGGGATAACGCAGGAAAGAACATGTGAGCAAAAGGCCAGCAAAAGGCCAGGAACCGTAAAAA
GGCCGCGTTGCTGGCGTTTTTCCATAGGCTCCGCCCCCCTGACGAGCATCACAAAAATCGACGCTCAAGT
TAGAGGTGGCGAAACCCGACAGGACTATAAAGATACCAGGCGTTTCCCCCTGGAAGCTCCCTCGTGCGCT
CTCCTGTTCCGACCCTGCCGCTTACCGGATACCTGTCCGCCTTTCTCCCTTCGGGAAGCGTGGCGCTTTC
TCATAGCTCACGCTGTAGGTATCTCAGTTCGGTGTAGGTCGTTCGCTCCAAGCTGGGCTGTGTGCACGAA
CCCCCCGTTCAGCCCGACCGCTGCGCCTTATCCGGTAACTATCGTCTTGAGTCCAACCCGGTAAGACACG
ACTTATCGCCACTGGCAGCAGCCACTGGTAACAGGATTAGCAGAGCGAGGTATGTAGGCGGTGCTACAGA
GTTCTTGAAGTGGTGGCCTAACTACGGCTACACTAGAAGAACAGTATTTGGTATCTGCGCTCTGCTGAAG
CCAGTTACCTTCGGAAAAAGAGTTGGTAGCTCTTGATCCGGCAAACAAACCACCGCTGGTAGCGGTGGTT
TTTTTGTTTGCAAGCAGCAGATTACGCGCAGAAAAAAAGGATCTCAAGAAGATCCTTTGATCTTTTCTAC
GGGGTCTGACGCTCAGTGGAACGAAAACTCACGTTAAGGGATTTTGGTCATGAGATTATCAAAAAGGATC
TTCACCTAGATCCTTTTAAATTAAAAATGAAGTTTTAAATCAATCTAAAGTATATATGAGTAAACTTGGT
CTGACAGTTACCAATGCTTAATCAGTGAGGCACCTATCTCAGCGATCTGTCTATTTCGTTCATCCATAGT
TGCCTGACTCCCCGTCGTGTAGATAACTACGATACGGGAGGGCTTACCATCTGGCCCCAGTGCTGCAATG
ATACCGCGAGACCCACGCTCACCGGCTCCAGATTTATCAGCAATAAACCAGCCAGCCGGAAGGGCCGAGC
GCAGAAGTGGTCCTGCAACTTTATCCGCCTCCATCCAGTCTATTAATTGTTGCCGGGAAGCTAGAGTAAG
TAGTTCGCCAGTTAATAGTTTGCGCAACGTTGTTGCCATTGCTACAGGCATCGTGGTGTCACGCTCGTCG
TTTGGTATGGCTTCATTCAGCTCCGGTTCCCAACGATCAAGGCGAGTTACATGATCCCCCATGTTGTGCA
AAAAAGCGGTTAGCTCCTTCGGTCCTCCGATCGTTGTCAGAAGTAAGTTGGCCGCAGTGTTATCACTCAT
GGTTATGGCAGCACTGCATAATTCTCTTACTGTCATGCCATCCGTAAGATGCTTTTCTGTGACTGGTGAG
TACTCAACCAAGTCATTCTGAGAATAGTGTATGCGGCGACCGAGTTGCTCTTGCCCGGCGTCAATACGGG
ATAATACCGCGCCACATAGCAGAACTTTAAAAGTGCTCATCATTGGAAAACGTTCTTCGGGGCGAAAACT
CTCAAGGATCTTACCGCTGTTGAGATCCAGTTCGATGTAACCCACTCGTGCACCCAACTGATCTTCAGCA
TCTTTTACTTTCACCAGCGTTTCTGGGTGAGCAAAAACAGGAAGGCAAAATGCCGCAAAAAAGGGAATAA
GGGCGACACGGAAATGTTGAATACTCATACTCTTCCTTTTTCAATATTATTGAAGCATTTATCAGGGTTA
TTGTCTCATGAGCGGATACATATTTGAATGTATTTAGAAAAATAAACAAATAGGGGTTCCGCGCACATTT
CCCCGAAAAGTGCCACCTGACGTC
Features (pLannotate 1.2.2; 26 found; start..end, strand, type, name):
     28..80      -  misc_feature   bom (fragment): basis of mobility region from pBR322
    235..614     +  enhancer       CMV enhancer: human cytomegalovirus immediate early enhancer
    615..818     +  promoter       CMV promoter: human cytomegalovirus (CMV) immediate early promoter
    814..847     +  LTR            5' LTR (truncated) (fragment): truncated 5' long terminal repeat (LTR) from HIV-1
    863..881     +  promoter       T7 promoter: promoter for bacteriophage T7 RNA polymerase
    914..955     +  CDS            V5 tag: epitope tag from simian virus 5
    956..976     +  CDS            TEV site: tobacco etch virus (TEV) protease recognition and cleavage site
   1007..1031    +  protein_bind   attB1: mutant version of attB; recombination site for the Gateway® BP reaction BP Clonase™
   1043..1135    +  CDS            MGMT (fragment): MGMT_CANLF - Experimental evidence at transcript level: Swiss-Prot protein existence level 2. Involved in the cellular defense against the biological effects of O6-methylguanine (O6-MeG) and O4-methylthymine (O4-MeT) in DNA. Repairs the methylated nucleobase in DNA by stoichiometrically transferring the methyl group to a cysteine residue in the enzyme. This is a suicide reaction: the enzyme is irreversibly inactivated. From Canis lupus familiaris (Dog) (Canis familiaris).
   1139..1652    +  CDS            Nluc (fragment): NanoLuc® luciferase human codon-optimized
   1634..2101    +  CDS            Mgmt (fragment): MGMT_RAT - Experimental evidence at protein level: Swiss-Prot protein existence level 1. Involved in the cellular defense against the biological effects of O6-methylguanine (O6-MeG) and O4-methylthymine (O4-MeT) in DNA. Repairs the methylated nucleobase in DNA by stoichiometrically transferring the methyl group to a cysteine residue in the enzyme. This is a suicide reaction: the enzyme is irreversibly inactivated. From Rattus norvegicus (Rat).
   2106..2130    -  protein_bind   attB2: mutant version of attB; recombination site for the Gateway® BP reaction BP Clonase™
   2155..2379    +  polyA_signal   bGH poly(A) signal: bovine growth hormone polyadenylation signal
   2383..2404    +  promoter       SV40 promoter (fragment): SV40 enhancer and early promoter
   2425..2853    +  rep_origin     f1 ori (sequence partly withheld): f1 bacteriophage origin of replication; arrow indicates direction of (+) strand synthesis
   2867..3196    +  promoter       SV40 promoter: SV40 enhancer and early promoter
   3263..4054    +  CDS            neo: KKA2_KLEPN - Also known as kan, nptII. Experimental evidence at protein level: Swiss-Prot protein existence level 1. Resistance to kanamycin, neomycin, paromomycin, ribostamycin, butirosin and gentamicin B. From Klebsiella pneumoniae.
   4078..4236    +  CDS            ble (fragment): BLE_KLEPN - Experimental evidence at protein level: Swiss-Prot protein existence level 1. Binding protein with a strong affinity to the bleomycin family of antibiotics. Binds to CL990; an antimitotic-antibiotic compound. From Klebsiella pneumoniae.
   4231..4352    +  polyA_signal   SV40 poly(A) signal: SV40 polyadenylation signal
   4425..4441    -  protein_bind   lac operator: The lac repressor binds to the lac operator to inhibit transcription in E. coli. This inhibition can be relieved by adding lactose or isopropyl-β-D-thiogalactopyranoside (IPTG). lac repressor encoded by lacI
   4449..4479    -  promoter       lac promoter: promoter for the E. coli lac operon
   4494..4515    -  protein_bind   CAP binding site: CAP binding activates transcription in the presence of cAMP. E. coli catabolite activator protein
   4528..4620    -  CDS            lacI (fragment): lac repressor; lacI; The lac repressor binds to the lac operator to inhibit transcription in E. coli. This inhibition can be relieved by adding lactose or isopropyl-β-D-thiogalactopyranoside (IPTG).
   4803..5391    -  rep_origin     ori: high-copy-number ColE1/pMB1/pBR322/pUC origin of replication
   5562..6422    -  CDS            AmpR: β-lactamase; bla; confers resistance to ampicillin, carbenicillin, and related antibiotics
   6423..6527    -  promoter       AmpR promoter: bla
