[The description below was written by a language model from this plasmid's Addgene catalogue record and pLannotate feature annotations shown in this document.]
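Description:
pCDNA3.1-S-Luc_cyto is a mammalian expression plasmid of about 6.6 kb built on the pcDNA3.1 backbone. It is propagated in E. coli from a high-copy ColE1/pUC-type origin under ampicillin selection (AmpR with its bla promoter) and also carries an f1 phage origin. For mammalian cells, an SV40 early promoter drives a neomycin phosphotransferase gene terminated by the SV40 poly(A) signal, which allows G418 selection of stable transfectants. The depositor sequence and the repository's sequencing result give essentially identical feature maps and differ by only a few nucleotides in the backbone.

The payload is S-Luc, a synthetic chimeric fusion of SNAP-tag and NanoLuc luciferase of roughly 1.06 kb. It is expressed from the CMV immediate-early enhancer/promoter and terminated by the bovine growth hormone polyadenylation signal. In the annotation, a short MGMT-like segment precedes the NanoLuc coding region and a longer MGMT-like segment follows it. SNAP-tag is an engineered O6-alkylguanine-DNA alkyltransferase, so these matches are most plausibly the SNAP portion, and the layout suggests that the luciferase is inserted within SNAP rather than simply appended to one end. The open reading frame is flanked by Gateway attB1 and attB2 sites, and a V5 epitope tag and a TEV protease site are annotated upstream of attB1. The record does not state whether these are translated as part of the protein. A T7 promoter lies downstream of the CMV promoter.

No targeting sequence is annotated, consistent with the stated cytosolic localization. According to the associated publication title, the construct belongs to work on luciferases with tunable emission wavelengths. SNAP-tag can be covalently labeled with fluorophore substrates, presumably to shift the emission of NanoLuc through energy transfer.
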