Addgene plasmid #113926: pCDNA3.1-S-Luc_cyto
Purpose: Plasmid encoding the cytosolic localization of the chimeric SNAP-NanoLuc fusion S-Luc in mammalian cells
Depositing lab: Kai Johnsson. Depositing organization: Max Planck Institute for Medical Research. Publication: Luciferases with Tunable Emission Wavelengths. Hiblot J, Yu Q, Sabbadini MDB, Reymond L, Xue L, Schena A, Sallin O, Hill N, Griss R, Johnsson K. Angew Chem Int Ed Engl. 2017 Nov 13;56(46):14556-14560. doi: 10.1002/anie.201708277. Epub 2017 Oct 9. PubMed 28941028.
Backbone
  Vector backbone: pcDNA3.1
  Backbone manufacturer: ThermoFisher Scientific
  Backbone size w/o insert (bp): 5428
  Total vector size (bp): 6555
  Vector type: Mammalian Expression, Luciferase
  Selectable markers: Neomycin (select with G418)
Growth in bacteria
  Bacterial resistance: Ampicillin, 100 μg/mL
  Growth temperature: 37°C
  Growth strain: DH5alpha
  Copy number: High Copy
Gene/Insert
  Gene/Insert name: S-Luc
  Species: Synthetic
  Insert size (bp): 1059
  Promoter: CMV
  Cloning method: Gibson Cloning
  Sequencing primers: 5′ CMV_Fwd; 3′ BGH_Rev
Terms and licenses: Academic/Nonprofit Terms; Industry Terms: Not Available to Industry
How to cite: pCDNA3.1-S-Luc_cyto was a gift from Kai Johnsson (Addgene plasmid # 113926 ; http://n2t.net/addgene:113926 ; RRID:Addgene_113926)
